>Addgene plasmid #35144 | p6651 MSCV-P C-Flag HA 76E7-Kozak | addgene partial sequence | sequence record 44427 | MSCV-rev 5'-CAGCGGGGCTGCTAAAGCGCATGC-3'
TCGGGCACGTCGTAGGGGTATCCTCCAGCGGCCGACTTGTCATCGTCGTCCTTGTAGTCCTCGAGTTCGA
ACCGCGGGCCCTCTAGATCAACCACTTTGTACAAGAAAGTTGGTCGTCCGCCATTGCGAATCTCTTCACG
ACACTCCGGACACAGGAATTGCAACTCCTCTAGCAGTAAAGATTGAAATTCTCGAATGGCCCGATCAGTA
GCCAGCACAAACACACGAAGTCTAGAACCGCATCCGCCGCCACAGCAAGCAATCACTTTGTAAGGGATGC
CTTGGATAAGCTCCTCCTCTGTGTCTTGTTCAGCTGGCACTTCAGCTGGTAAGTTCTCGTAGCATTGCAG
GTCAATGGGCTGGCCAAACTCTTCTTGTAGCACAATGTCAGGTAATGTAGCCTCTTTCCCAATCATGGTG
CCAACTTTTTTGTACAAACTTGTTGATAGCTTAACTAGCCAGCTTGGGTCTCCCTATAGTGAGTCGTATT
AGATCTAATTCCGGCGCCTAGAGAAGGAGTGAGGGCTGGATAAAGGGAGGATCGAGGCGGGGTCGAACGA
GGAGGTTCAAGGGGGAGAGACGGGGCGGATGGAGGAAGAGGAGGCGGANGCTTAGGGTGTACAAAGGGCT
TGACCCAGGGAGGGGGGTCAAAAGCCAAGGCTTCCC
