[The description below was written by a language model from this plasmid's Addgene catalogue record.]
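Description:
p6651 MSCV-P C-Flag HA 76E7-Kozak is a retroviral mammalian expression plasmid built on the MSCV-P C-Flag-HA backbone, a murine stem cell virus-derived vector. It is propagated in E. coli under ampicillin selection, and transduced or transfected mammalian cells are selected with puromycin. The record lists the copy number as unknown and provides no feature table, so the origin of replication, the exact promoter arrangement and the element driving the puromycin marker are not stated. In MSCV-type vectors generally, the viral long terminal repeats flank the cargo, the 5′ LTR drives transcription of the insert, and a packaging signal allows the transcript to be incorporated into retroviral particles when the plasmid is introduced into a packaging cell line. The listed backbone size of 300 bp is implausibly small for a retroviral vector and is probably an entry error, possibly reflecting the insert size instead.

The insert is the E7 open reading frame of human papillomavirus type 76, introduced by Gateway recombination cloning. The name indicates that a Kozak consensus was included upstream of the start codon to promote efficient translation initiation. E7 is fused in frame to backbone-encoded FLAG and HA epitope tags at its C terminus, which permits detection and single or tandem affinity purification of the protein. The construct belongs to a set made for systematically identifying interactions between host cell proteins and E7 oncoproteins from diverse papillomavirus types. Its likely use is therefore stable expression of tagged HPV76 E7 in mammalian cells, followed by immunoprecipitation and analysis of associated cellular proteins.
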