Addgene plasmid #35144: p6651 MSCV-P C-Flag HA 76E7-Kozak
Depositing lab: Peter Howley. Depositing organization: Harvard Medical School. Publication: Systematic identification of interactions between host cell proteins and E7 oncoproteins from diverse human papillomaviruses. White EA, Sowa ME, Tan MJ, Jeudy S, Hayes SD, Santha S, Munger K, Harper JW, Howley PM. Proc Natl Acad Sci U S A. 2012 Jan 9. 10.1073/pnas.1116776109 PubMed 22232672.
Backbone
  Vector backbone: MSCV-P C-Flag-HA
  Backbone size w/o insert (bp): 300
  Vector type: Mammalian Expression, Retroviral
  Selectable markers: Puromycin
Growth in bacteria
  Bacterial resistance: Ampicillin, 100 μg/mL
  Growth temperature: 37°C
  Growth strain: DH5alpha
  Copy number: Unknown
Gene/Insert
  Gene/Insert name: HPV76 E7
  Species: Human papillomavirus type 76
  Tag / fusion protein: FLAG (C terminal on backbone); HA (C terminal on backbone)
  Cloning method: Gateway Cloning
  Sequencing primers: 5′ 5' CTACATCGTGACCTGGGAAGC 3'; 3′ MSCV-rev
Terms and licenses: Academic/Nonprofit Terms; Industry Terms: Not Available to Industry
How to cite: p6651 MSCV-P C-Flag HA 76E7-Kozak was a gift from Peter Howley (Addgene plasmid # 35144 ; http://n2t.net/addgene:35144 ; RRID:Addgene_35144)
